Addgene plasmid #144440: TFORF2964
Purpose: Lentiviral vector for overexpressing transcription factor ORFs with unique 24-bp barcodes. Barcodes facilitate identification of transcription factors in pooled screens.
Depositing lab: Feng Zhang. Depositing organization: Broad Institute. Publication: A transcription factor atlas of directed differentiation. Joung J, Ma S, Tay T, Geiger-Schuller KR, Kirchgatterer PC, Verdine VK, Guo B, Arias-Garcia MA, Allen WE, Singh A, Kuksenko O, Abudayyeh OO, Gootenberg JS, Fu Z, Macrae RK, Buenrostro JD, Regev A, Zhang F. Cell. 2023 Jan 5;186(1):209-229.e26. doi: 10.1016/j.cell.2022.11.026. PubMed 36608654.
Backbone
  Vector backbone: pLX_TRC317
  Backbone manufacturer: Broad Institute Genetic Perturbation Platform
  Backbone size w/o insert (bp): 8264
  Vector type: Mammalian Expression, Lentiviral
  Selectable markers: Puromycin
Growth in bacteria
  Bacterial resistance: Ampicillin, 100 μg/mL
  Growth temperature: 37°C
  Growth strain: NEB Stable
  Copy number: High Copy
Gene/Insert
  Gene/Insert name: NR2C2
  Species: H. sapiens (human)
  Insert size (bp): 2159
  Entrez Gene: NR2C2 (a.k.a. TAK1, TR4)
  Promoter: EF1a
  Cloning method: Gateway Cloning
  Sequencing primers: 5′ GGGTGGAGACTGAAGTTAGGCCAG; 3′ CACATAGCGTAAAAGGAGCAACATAG
Resource information
  A portion of this plasmid was derived from a plasmid made by: Broad Institute Genetic Perturbation Platform
Terms and licenses: Academic/Nonprofit Terms; Industry Terms: Not Available to Industry
Depositor comments: XM_011534061.2 Please test multiple small colonies in case of plasmid recombination. To make this collection available in a timely manner, a portion of this collection was not fully sequenced by Addgene. If an Addgene verified full plasmid sequence is not available, please contact us prior to placing an order to request the full sequence.
How to cite: TFORF2964 was a gift from Feng Zhang (Addgene plasmid # 144440 ; http://n2t.net/addgene:144440 ; RRID:Addgene_144440)
