[The description below was written by a language model from this plasmid's Addgene catalogue record and pLannotate feature annotations shown in this document.]
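Description:
TFORF2964 is a third-generation-style, self-inactivating lentiviral expression plasmid built on the pLX_TRC317 backbone for overexpressing the human orphan nuclear receptor NR2C2 (also called TR4 or TAK1) in mammalian cells. It belongs to a barcoded transcription factor ORF collection in which each construct carries a unique 24-bp barcode, so that the transcription factor delivered to a cell can be identified by sequencing in pooled screens. The barcode itself is not annotated in the feature table. In bacteria the plasmid is maintained through a high-copy ColE1/pUC-type origin and ampicillin resistance (bla). An f1 origin and leftover lac, T7 and T3 cloning-vector elements are also present. The depositor warns that the plasmid can recombine, as lentiviral repeats often do.

The viral genome is transcribed from an RSV promoter fused to a truncated HIV-1 5' LTR. It carries the Ψ packaging signal with a partial gag sequence, the RRE for Rev-dependent nuclear export, a cPPT/CTS, a WPRE to boost transcript expression, and a ΔU3 3' LTR that inactivates LTR promoter activity after integration. Two internal cassettes lie between the LTRs. An SV40 early promoter drives puromycin N-acetyltransferase for selecting transduced cells. Downstream, the strong constitutive EF-1α promoter drives the NR2C2 ORF. The ORF was inserted by Gateway cloning and is flanked by attB1 and attB2 sites, and a V5 epitope tag sits just after attB2. The record does not say whether the ORF reads through into the V5 tag. The construct is typically used to make lentivirus for stable NR2C2 overexpression, either on its own or in pooled screens of transcription factor effects on cell state and differentiation.
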