Features (pLannotate 1.2.2; 34 found; start..end, strand, type, name):
      5..231     +  promoter       RSV promoter: Rous sarcoma virus enhancer/promoter
    232..412     +  LTR            5' LTR (truncated): truncated 5' long terminal repeat (LTR) from HIV-1
    459..584     +  misc_feature   HIV-1 Ψ: packaging signal of human immunodeficiency virus type 1
    568..931     +  CDS            HIV-1 gag (fragment): gag protein from human immunodeficiency virus 1; gag
   1077..1310    +  misc_feature   RRE: The Rev response element (RRE) of HIV-1 allows for Rev-dependent mRNA export from the nucleus to the cytoplasm.
   1687..1713    +  CDS            Rev (fragment): human immunodeficiency virus 1 (HIV-1) Rev protein; rev; enhances nuclear export of unspliced and incompletely spliced viral mRNAs
   1720..1743    +  promoter       SV40 promoter (fragment): SV40 early promoter
   1744..1815    +  promoter       SV40 promoter (fragment): SV40 enhancer and early promoter
   1839..1974    +  rep_origin     SV40 ori: SV40 origin of replication
   2020..2616    +  CDS            PuroR (fragment): puromycin N-acetyltransferase; pac from Streptomyces; confers resistance to puromycin
   2665..2782    +  misc_feature   cPPT/CTS: central polypurine tract and central termination sequence of HIV-1
   2847..2913    +  CDS            small t antigen (fragment): SV40 (simian virus 40) small t antigen
   2920..4098    +  promoter       EF-1α promoter: strong constitutive promoter for human elongation factor EF-1α
   4118..4142    +  protein_bind   attB1: mutant version of attB; recombination site for the Gateway® BP reaction BP Clonase™
   4247..6091    +  CDS            NR2C2: NR2C2_HUMAN - Also known as TAK1, TR4. Experimental evidence at protein level: Swiss-Prot protein existence level 1. Orphan nuclear receptor that can act as a repressor or activator of transcription. An important repressor of nuclear receptor signaling pathways such as retinoic acid receptor, retinoid X, vitamin D3 receptor, thyroid hormone receptor and estrogen receptor pathways. May regulate gene expression during the late phase of spermatogenesis. Together with NR2C1, forms the core of the DRED (direct repeat erythroid-definitive) complex that represses embryonic and fetal globin transcript
   6096..6120    -  protein_bind   attB2: mutant version of attB; recombination site for the Gateway® BP reaction BP Clonase™
   6128..6169    +  CDS            V5 tag: epitope tag from simian virus 5
   6185..6238    +  promoter       U6 promoter (fragment): RNA polymerase III promoter for human U6 snRNA
   6280..6868    +  misc_feature   WPRE: woodchuck hepatitis virus posttranscriptional regulatory element
   6919..6938    +  misc_feature   cPPT/CTS (fragment): central polypurine tract and central termination sequence of HIV-1
   6940..7173    +  LTR            3' LTR (ΔU3): self-inactivating 3' long terminal repeat (LTR) from HIV-1
   7251..7372    +  polyA_signal   SV40 poly(A) signal: SV40 polyadenylation signal
   7412..7547    +  rep_origin     SV40 ori: SV40 origin of replication
   7568..7586    -  promoter       T7 promoter: promoter for bacteriophage T7 RNA polymerase
   7594..7749    +  CDS            lacZα (fragment): LacZα fragment of β-galactosidase; lacZ fragment
   7754..8182    +  rep_origin     f1 ori (sequence partly withheld): f1 bacteriophage origin of replication; arrow indicates direction of (+) strand synthesis
   8235..8339    +  promoter       AmpR promoter: bla
   8340..9200    +  CDS            AmpR: β-lactamase; bla; confers resistance to ampicillin, carbenicillin, and related antibiotics
   9371..9959    +  rep_origin     ori: high-copy-number ColE1/pMB1/pBR322/pUC origin of replication
  10142..10234   +  CDS            lacI (fragment): lac repressor; lacI; The lac repressor binds to the lac operator to inhibit transcription in E. coli. This inhibition can be relieved by adding lactose or isopropyl-β-D-thiogalactopyranoside (IPTG).
  10247..10268   +  protein_bind   CAP binding site: CAP binding activates transcription in the presence of cAMP. E. coli catabolite activator protein
  10283..10313   +  promoter       lac promoter: promoter for the E. coli lac operon
  10321..10337   +  protein_bind   lac operator: The lac repressor binds to the lac operator to inhibit transcription in E. coli. This inhibition can be relieved by adding lactose or isopropyl-β-D-thiogalactopyranoside (IPTG). lac repressor encoded by lacI
  10382..10400   +  promoter       T3 promoter: promoter for bacteriophage T3 RNA polymerase
>Addgene plasmid #144440 | TFORF2964 | addgene full sequence | sequence record 404204 | Addgene NGS Result
TTAATGTAGTCTTATGCAATACTCTTGTAGTCTTGCAACATGGTAACGATGAGTTAGCAACATGCCTTAC
AAGGAGAGAAAAAGCACCGTGCATGCCGATTGGTGGAAGTAAGGTGGTACGATCGTGCCTTATTAGGAAG
GCAACAGACGGGTCTGACATGGATTGGACGAACCACTGAATTGCCGCATTGCAGAGATATTGTATTTAAG
TGCCTAGCTCGATACATAAACGGGTCTCTCTGGTTAGACCAGATCTGAGCCTGGGAGCTCTCTGGCTAAC
TAGGGAACCCACTGCTTAAGCCTCAATAAAGCTTGCCTTGAGTGCTTCAAGTAGTGTGTGCCCGTCTGTT
GTGTGACTCTGGTAACTAGAGATCCCTCAGACCCTTTTAGTCAGTGTGGAAAATCTCTAGCAGTGGCGCC
CGAACAGGGACTTGAAAGCGAAAGGGAAACCAGAGGAGCTCTCTCGACGCAGGACTCGGCTTGCTGAAGC
GCGCACGGCAAGAGGCGAGGGGCGGCGACTGGTGAGTACGCCAAAAATTTTGACTAGCGGAGGCTAGAAG
GAGAGAGATGGGTGCGAGAGCGTCAGTATTAAGCGGGGGAGAATTAGATCGCGATGGGAAAAAATTCGGT
TAAGGCCAGGGGGAAAGAAAAAATATAAATTAAAACATATAGTATGGGCAAGCAGGGAGCTAGAACGATT
CGCAGTTAATCCTGGCCTGTTAGAAACATCAGAAGGCTGTAGACAAATACTGGGACAGCTACAACCATCC
CTTCAGACAGGATCAGAAGAACTTAGATCATTATATAATACAGTAGCAACCCTCTATTGTGTGCATCAAA
GGATAGAGATAAAAGACACCAAGGAAGCTTTAGACAAGATAGAGGAAGAGCAAAACAAAAGTAAGACCAC
CGCACAGCAAGCGGCCGCTGATCTTCAGACCTGGAGGAGGAGATATGAGGGACAATTGGAGAAGTGAATT
ATATAAATATAAAGTAGTAAAAATTGAACCATTAGGAGTAGCACCCACCAAGGCAAAGAGAAGAGTGGTG
CAGAGAGAAAAAAGAGCAGTGGGAATAGGAGCTTTGTTCCTTGGGTTCTTGGGAGCAGCAGGAAGCACTA
TGGGCGCAGCGTCAATGACGCTGACGGTACAGGCCAGACAATTATTGTCTGGTATAGTGCAGCAGCAGAA
CAATTTGCTGAGGGCTATTGAGGCGCAACAGCATCTGTTGCAACTCACAGTCTGGGGCATCAAGCAGCTC
CAGGCAAGAATCCTGGCTGTGGAAAGATACCTAAAGGATCAACAGCTCCTGGGGATTTGGGGTTGCTCTG
GAAAACTCATTTGCACCACTGCTGTGCCTTGGAATGCTAGTTGGAGTAATAAATCTCTGGAACAGATTTG
GAATCACACGACCTGGATGGAGTGGGACAGAGAAATTAACAATTACACAAGCTTAATACACTCCTTAATT
GAAGAATCGCAAAACCAGCAAGAAAAGAATGAACAAGAATTATTGGAATTAGATAAATGGGCAAGTTTGT
GGAATTGGTTTAACATAACAAATTGGCTGTGGTATATAAAATTATTCATAATGATAGTAGGAGGCTTGGT
AGGTTTAAGAATAGTTTTTGCTGTACTTTCTATAGTGAATAGAGTTAGGCAGGGATATTCACCATTATCG
TTTCAGACCCACCTCCCAACCCCGAGGGGACCCATGCATTGCATCTCAATTAGTCAGCAACCAGGTGTGG
AAAGTCCCCAGGCTCCCCAGCAGGCAGAAGTATGCAAAGCATGCGTCTCAATTAGTCAGCAACCATAGTC
CCGCCCCTAACTCCGCCCATCCCGCCCCTAACTCCGCCCAGTTCCGCCCATTCTCCGCCCCATGGCTGAC
TAATTTTTTTTATTTATGCAGAGGCCGAGGCCGCCTCGGCCTCTGAGCTATTCCAGAAGTAGTGAGGAGG
CTTTTTTGGAGGCCTAGGCTTTTGCAAAAAGCTTTCTAGAGGTACCACCGGAGCTTACCATGACCGAGTA
CAAGCCCACGGTGCGCCTCGCCACCCGCGACGACGTCCCCAGGGCCGTACGCACCCTCGCCGCCGCGTTC
GCCGACTACCCCGCCACGCGCCACACCGTCGATCCGGACCGCCACATCGAGCGGGTCACCGAGCTGCAAG
AACTCTTCCTCACGCGCGTCGGGCTCGACATCGGCAAGGTGTGGGTCGCGGACGACGGCGCCGCCGTGGC
GGTCTGGACCACGCCGGAGAGCGTCGAAGCGGGGGCGGTGTTCGCCGAGATCGGCCCGCGCATGGCCGAG
TTGAGCGGTTCCCGGCTGGCCGCGCAGCAACAGATGGAAGGCCTCCTGGCGCCGCACCGGCCCAAGGAGC
CCGCGTGGTTCCTGGCCACCGTCGGCGTCTCGCCCGACCACCAGGGCAAGGGTCTGGGCAGCGCCGTCGT
GCTCCCCGGAGTGGAGGCGGCCGAGCGCGCCGGGGTGCCCGCCTTCCTGGAGACCTCCGCGCCCCGCAAC
CTCCCCTTCTACGAGCGGCTCGGCTTCACCGTCACCGCCGACGTCGAGGTGCCCGAAGGACCGCGCACCT
GGTGCATGACCCGCAAGCCCGGTGCCAGTTAACGAATTCTAGATCTTGAGACAAATGGCAGTATTCATCC
ACAATTTTAAAAGAAAAGGGGGGATTGGGGGGTACAGTGCAGGGGAAAGAATAGTAGACATAATAGCAAC
AGACATACAAACTAAAGAATTACAAAAACAAATTACAAAAATTCAAAATTTTCGGGTTTATTACAGGGAC
AGCAGAGATCCACTTTGGCGCCGGCTCGAGGCCTGCAGGTGCAAAGATGGATAAAGTTTTAAACAGAGAG
GAATCTTTGCAGCTAATGGACCTTCTAGGTCTTGAAAGGAGTGGGAATTGGCTCCGGTGCCCGTCAGTGG
GCAGAGCGCACATCGCCCACAGTCCCCGAGAAGTTGGGGGGAGGGGTCGGCAATTGAACCGGTGCCTAGA
GAAGGTGGCGCGGGGTAAACTGGGAAAGTGATGTCGTGTACTGGCTCCGCCTTTTTCCCGAGGGTGGGGG
AGAACCGTATATAAGTGCAGTAGTCGCCGTGAACGTTCTTTTTCGCAACGGGTTTGCCGCCAGAACACAG
GTAAGTGCCGTGTGTGGTTCCCGCGGGCCTGGCCTCTTTACGGGTTATGGCCCTTGCGTGCCTTGAATTA
CTTCCACCTGGCTGCAGTACGTGATTCTTGATCCCGAGCTTCGGGTTGGAAGTGGGTGGGAGAGTTCGAG
GCCTTGCGCTTAAGGAGCCCCTTCGCCTCGTGCTTGAGTTGAGGCCTGGCCTGGGCGCTGGGGCCGCCGC
GTGCGAATCTGGTGGCACCTTCGCGCCTGTCTCGCTGCTTTCGATAAGTCTCTAGCCATTTAAAATTTTT
GATGACCTGCTGCGACGCTTTTTTTCTGGCAAGATAGTCTTGTAAATGCGGGCCAAGATCTGCACACTGG
TATTTCGGTTTTTGGGGCCGCGGGCGGCGACGGGGCCCGTGCGTCCCAGCGCACATGTTCGGCGAGGCGG
GGCCTGCGAGCGCGGCCACCGAGAATCGGACGGGGGTAGTCTCAAGCTGGCCGGCCTGCTCTGGTGCCTG
GCCTCGCGCCGCCGTGTATCGCCCCGCCCTGGGCGGCAAGGCTGGCCCGGTCGGCACCAGTTGCGTGAGC
GGAAAGATGGCCGCTTCCCGGCCCTGCTGCAGGGAGCTCAAAATGGAGGACGCGGCGCTCGGGAGAGCGG
GCGGGTGAGTCACCCACACAAAGGAAAAGGGCCTTTCCGTCCTCAGCCGTCGCTTCATGTGACTCCACGG
AGTACCGGGCGCCGTCCAGGCACCTCGATTAGTTCTCGAGCTTTTGGAGTACGTCGTCTTTAGGTTGGGG
GGAGGGGTTTTATGCGATGGAGTTTCCCCACACTGAGTGGGTGGAGACTGAAGTTAGGCCAGCTTGGCAC
TTGATGTAATTCTCCTTGGAATTTGCCCTTTTTGAGTTTGGATCTTGGTTCATTCTCAAGCCTCAGACAG
TGGTTCAAAGTTTTTTTCTTCCATTTCAGGTGTCGTGAGGCTAGCATCGATTGATCAACAAGTTTGTACA
AAAAAGCAGGCTTCACCATGGCTACAAATATGGAGGGGCTGGTTCAGCACAGAGTGGGGACCCAGCAGGT
GGCTGAGGTAACACGTACACAGACCTCTCGGCCGGAATCTCCAGGGATGACCAGCCCCTCCCCACGCATC
CAGATAATCTCCACCGACTCTGCTGTAGCCTCACCTCAGCGCATTCAGGGCTCTGAACCTGCCTCTGGCC
CATTGAGTGTTTTCACATCTTTGAACAAAGAGAAGATTGTCACAGACCAGCAGACAGGACAGAAAATCCA
GATAGTCACCGCAGTGGACGCCTCCGGATCCCCCAAACAGCAGTTCATCCTGACCAGCCCAGATGGAGCT
GGAACTGGGAAGGTGATCCTGGCTTCCCCAGAGACATCCAGCGCCAAGCAACTCATATTCACCACCTCAG
ACAACCTCGTCCCTGGCAGGATCCAGATTGTCACGGATTCTGCCTCTGTGGAGCGTTTACTGGGGAAGAC
GGACGTCCAGCGGCCCCAGGTGGTAGAGTACTGTGTGGTCTGTGGCGACAAAGCCTCCGGCCGTCACTAT
GGGGCTGTCAGTTGTGAAGGTTGCAAAGGTTTCTTCAAAAGGAGTGTGAGGAAAAATTTGACCTACAGCT
GCCGGAGCAACCAAGACTGCATCATCAATAAACATCACCGGAACCGCTGTCAGTTTTGCCGGCTGAAAAA
ATGCTTAGAGATGGGCATGAAAATGGAATCTGTGCAGAGTGAACGGAAGCCCTTCGATGTGCAACGGGAG
AAACCAAGCAATTGTGCTGCTTCAACTGAGAAAATTTATATCCGGAAAGACCTGAGAAGTCCCCTGATAG
CTACTCCCACGTTTGTGGCAGACAAAGATGGAGCAAGACAAACAGGTCTTCTTGATCCAGGGATGCTTGT
GAACATCCAGCAGCCTTTGATACGTGAGGATGGTACAGTTCTCCTGGCCACGGATTCTAAGGCTGAAACA
AGCCAGGGAGCTCTGGGCACACTGGCAAATGTAGTGACCTCCCTTGCCAACCTAAGTGAATCTTTGAACA
ACGGTGACACTTCAGAAATCCAGCCAGAGGACCAGTCTGCAAGTGAGATAACTCGGGCATTTGATACCTT
AGCTAAAGCACTTAATACCACAGACAGCTCCTCTTCTCCAAGCTTGGCAGATGGGATAGACACCAGTGGA
GGAGGGAGCATCCACGTCATCAGCAGAGACCAGTCGACACCCATCATTGAGGTTGAAGGCCCCCTCCTTT
CAGACACACACGTCACATTTAAGCTAACAATGCCCAGTCCAATGCCAGAGTACCTCAACGTGCACTACAT
CTGTGAGTCTGCATCCCGTCTGCTTTTCCTCTCAATGCACTGGGCTCGGTCAATCCCAGCCTTTCAGGCA
CTTGGGCAGGACTGCAACACCAGCCTTGTGCGGGCCTGCTGGAATGAGCTCTTCACCCTCGGCCTGGCCC
AGTGTGCCCAGGTCATGAGTCTCTCCACCATCCTGGCTGCCATTGTCAACCACCTGCAGAACAGCATCCA
GGAAGATAAACTTTCTGGTGACCGGATAAAGCAAGTCATGGAGCACATCTGGAAGCTGCAGGAGTTCTGT
AACAGCATGGCGAAGCTGGATATAGATGGCTATGAGTATGCATACCTTAAAGCTATAGTTCTCTTTAGCC
CCGATCATCCAGGTTTGACCAGCACAAGCCAGATTGAAAAATTCCAAGAAAAGGCACAGATGGAGTTGCA
GGACTATGTTCAGAAAACCTACTCAGAAGACACCTACCGATTGGCCCGGATCCTCGTTCGCCTGCCGGCA
CTCAGGCTGATGAGCTCCAACATAACAGAAGAACTTTTTTTTACTGGTCTCATTGGCAATGTTTCGATAG
ACAGCATAATCCCCTACATCCTCAAGATGGAGACAGCAGAGTATAATGGCCAGATCACCGGAGCCAGTCT
ATGAGACCCAGCTTTCTTGTACAAAGTGGTTGATATCGGTAAGCCTATCCCTAACCCTCTCCTCGGTCTC
GATTCTACGTAGTAATGAACTAGTCCGTAACTTGAAAGTATTTCGATTTCTTGGCTTTATATATCTTGTG
GAAAGGACGAGTAGTTGACTTTACAATATGTATTACGCGTTAAGTCGACAATCAACCTCTGGATTACAAA
ATTTGTGAAAGATTGACTGGTATTCTTAACTATGTTGCTCCTTTTACGCTATGTGGATACGCTGCTTTAA
TGCCTTTGTATCATGCTATTGCTTCCCGTATGGCTTTCATTTTCTCCTCCTTGTATAAATCCTGGTTGCT
GTCTCTTTATGAGGAGTTGTGGCCCGTTGTCAGGCAACGTGGCGTGGTGTGCACTGTGTTTGCTGACGCA
ACCCCCACTGGTTGGGGCATTGCCACCACCTGTCAGCTCCTTTCCGGGACTTTCGCTTTCCCCCTCCCTA
TTGCCACGGCGGAACTCATCGCCGCCTGCCTTGCCCGCTGCTGGACAGGGGCTCGGCTGTTGGGCACTGA
CAATTCCGTGGTGTTGTCGGGGAAATCATCGTCCTTTCCTTGGCTGCTCGCCTGTGTTGCCACCTGGATT
CTGCGCGGGACGTCCTTCTGCTACGTCCCTTCGGCCCTCAATCCAGCGGACCTTCCTTCCCGCGGCCTGC
TGCCGGCTCTGCGGCCTCTTCCGCGTCTTCGCCTTCGCCCTCAGACGAGTCGGATCTCCCTTTGGGCCGC
CTCCCCGCGTCGACTTTAAGACCAATGACTTACAAGGCAGCTGTAGATCTTAGCCACTTTTTAAAAGAAA
AGGGGGGACTGGAAGGGCTAATTCACTCCCAACGAAGACAAGATCTGCTTTTTGCTTGTACTGGGTCTCT
CTGGTTAGACCAGATCTGAGCCTGGGAGCTCTCTGGCTAACTAGGGAACCCACTGCTTAAGCCTCAATAA
AGCTTGCCTTGAGTGCTTCAAGTAGTGTGTGCCCGTCTGTTGTGTGACTCTGGTAACTAGAGATCCCTCA
GACCCTTTTAGTCAGTGTGGAAAATCTCTAGCAGTACGTATAGTAGTTCATGTCATCTTATTATTCAGTA
TTTATAACTTGCAAAGAAATGAATATCAGAGAGTGAGAGGAACTTGTTTATTGCAGCTTATAATGGTTAC
AAATAAAGCAATAGCATCACAAATTTCACAAATAAAGCATTTTTTTCACTGCATTCTAGTTGTGGTTTGT
CCAAACTCATCAATGTATCTTATCATGTCTGGCTCTAGCTATCCCGCCCCTAACTCCGCCCATCCCGCCC
CTAACTCCGCCCAGTTCCGCCCATTCTCCGCCCCATGGCTGACTAATTTTTTTTATTTATGCAGAGGCCG
AGGCCGCCTCGGCCTCTGAGCTATTCCAGAAGTAGTGAGGAGGCTTTTTTGGAGGCCTAGGGACGTACCC
AATTCGCCCTATAGTGAGTCGTATTACGCGCGCTCACTGGCCGTCGTTTTACAACGTCGTGACTGGGAAA
ACCCTGGCGTTACCCAACTTAATCGCCTTGCAGCACATCCCCCTTTCGCCAGCTGGCGTAATAGCGAAGA
GGCCCGCACCGATCGCCCTTCCCAACAGTTGCGCAGCCTGAATGGCGAATGGG
[124 nt withheld, positions 7754-7877]
C
[91 nt withheld, positions 7879-7969]
A
[49 nt withheld, positions 7971-8019]
CCTTTGACGTTGGAGTCCACGTTCTTT
[37 nt withheld, positions 8047-8083]
ACCCTATCTCGGTCTATTCTTTTGATTTATAAGGGATTTTGCCGATTTCGGCCTATTGGTTAAAAAATGA
GCTGATTTAACAAAAATTTAACGCGAATTTTAACAAAATATTAACGCTTACAATTTAGGTGGCACTTTTC
GGGGAAATGTGCGCGGAACCCCTATTTGTTTATTTTTCTAAATACATTCAAATATGTATCCGCTCATGAG
ACAATAACCCTGATAAATGCTTCAATAATATTGAAAAAGGAAGAGTATGAGTATTCAACATTTCCGTGTC
GCCCTTATTCCCTTTTTTGCGGCATTTTGCCTTCCTGTTTTTGCTCACCCAGAAACGCTGGTGAAAGTAA
AAGATGCTGAAGATCAGTTGGGTGCACGAGTGGGTTACATCGAACTGGATCTCAACAGCGGTAAGATCCT
TGAGAGTTTTCGCCCCGAAGAACGTTTTCCAATGATGAGCACTTTTAAAGTTCTGCTATGTGGCGCGGTA
TTATCCCGTATTGACGCCGGGCAAGAGCAACTCGGTCGCCGCATACACTATTCTCAGAATGACTTGGTTG
AGTACTCACCAGTCACAGAAAAGCATCTTACGGATGGCATGACAGTAAGAGAATTATGCAGTGCTGCCAT
AACCATGAGTGATAACACTGCGGCCAACTTACTTCTGACAACGATCGGAGGACCGAAGGAGCTAACCGCT
TTTTTGCACAACATGGGGGATCATGTAACTCGCCTTGATCGTTGGGAACCGGAGCTGAATGAAGCCATAC
CAAACGACGAGCGTGACACCACGATGCCTGTAGCAATGGCAACAACGTTGCGCAAACTATTAACTGGCGA
ACTACTTACTCTAGCTTCCCGGCAACAATTAATAGACTGGATGGAGGCGGATAAAGTTGCAGGACCACTT
CTGCGCTCGGCCCTTCCGGCTGGCTGGTTTATTGCTGATAAATCTGGAGCCGGTGAGCGTGGGTCTCGCG
GTATCATTGCAGCACTGGGGCCAGATGGTAAGCCCTCCCGTATCGTAGTTATCTACACGACGGGGAGTCA
GGCAACTATGGATGAACGAAATAGACAGATCGCTGAGATAGGTGCCTCACTGATTAAGCATTGGTAACTG
TCAGACCAAGTTTACTCATATATACTTTAGATTGATTTAAAACTTCATTTTTAATTTAAAAGGATCTAGG
TGAAGATCCTTTTTGATAATCTCATGACCAAAATCCCTTAACGTGAGTTTTCGTTCCACTGAGCGTCAGA
CCCCGTAGAAAAGATCAAAGGATCTTCTTGAGATCCTTTTTTTCTGCGCGTAATCTGCTGCTTGCAAACA
AAAAAACCACCGCTACCAGCGGTGGTTTGTTTGCCGGATCAAGAGCTACCAACTCTTTTTCCGAAGGTAA
CTGGCTTCAGCAGAGCGCAGATACCAAATACTGTTCTTCTAGTGTAGCCGTAGTTAGGCCACCACTTCAA
GAACTCTGTAGCACCGCCTACATACCTCGCTCTGCTAATCCTGTTACCAGTGGCTGCTGCCAGTGGCGAT
AAGTCGTGTCTTACCGGGTTGGACTCAAGACGATAGTTACCGGATAAGGCGCAGCGGTCGGGCTGAACGG
GGGGTTCGTGCACACAGCCCAGCTTGGAGCGAACGACCTACACCGAACTGAGATACCTACAGCGTGAGCT
ATGAGAAAGCGCCACGCTTCCCGAAGGGAGAAAGGCGGACAGGTATCCGGTAAGCGGCAGGGTCGGAACA
GGAGAGCGCACGAGGGAGCTTCCAGGGGGAAACGCCTGGTATCTTTATAGTCCTGTCGGGTTTCGCCACC
TCTGACTTGAGCGTCGATTTTTGTGATGCTCGTCAGGGGGGCGGAGCCTATGGAAAAACGCCAGCAACGC
GGCCTTTTTACGGTTCCTGGCCTTTTGCTGGCCTTTTGCTCACATGTTCTTTCCTGCGTTATCCCCTGAT
TCTGTGGATAACCGTATTACCGCCTTTGAGTGAGCTGATACCGCTCGCCGCAGCCGAACGACCGAGCGCA
GCGAGTCAGTGAGCGAGGAAGCGGAAGAGCGCCCAATACGCAAACCGCCTCTCCCCGCGCGTTGGCCGAT
TCATTAATGCAGCTGGCACGACAGGTTTCCCGACTGGAAAGCGGGCAGTGAGCGCAACGCAATTAATGTG
AGTTAGCTCACTCATTAGGCACCCCAGGCTTTACACTTTATGCTTCCGGCTCGTATGTTGTGTGGAATTG
TGAGCGGATAACAATTTCACACAGGAAACAGCTATGACCATGATTACGCCAAGCGCGCAATTAACCCTCA
CTAAAGGGAACAAAAGCTGGAGCTGCAAGC
