>Addgene plasmid #144440 | TFORF2964 | depositor partial sequence | sequence record 285435 | Insert
ATCGATTGATCAACAAGTTTGTACAAAAAAGCAGGCTTCACCATGGCTACAAATATGGAGGGGCTGGTTC
AGCACAGAGTGGGGACCCAGCAGGTGGCTGAGGTAACACGTACACAGACCTCTCGGCCGGAATCTCCAGG
GATGACCAGCCCCTCCCCACGCATCCAGATAATCTCCACCGACTCTGCTGTAGCCTCACCTCAGCGCATT
CAGGGCTCTGAACCTGCCTCTGGCCCATTGAGTGTTTTCACATCTTTGAACAAAGAGAAGATTGTCACAG
ACCAGCAGACAGGACAGAAAATCCAGATAGTCACCGCAGTGGACGCCTCCGGATCCCCCAAACAGCAGTT
CATCCTGACCAGCCCAGATGGAGCTGGAACTGGGAAGGTGATCCTGGCTTCCCCAGAGACATCCAGCGCC
AAGCAACTCATATTCACCACCTCAGACAACCTCGTCCCTGGCAGGATCCAGATTGTCACGGATTCTGCCT
CTGTGGAGCGTTTACTGGGGAAGACGGACGTCCAGCGGCCCCAGGTGGTAGAGTACTGTGTGGTCTGTGG
CGACAAAGCCTCCGGCCGTCACTATGGGGCTGTCAGTTGTGAAGGTTGCAAAGGTTTCTTCAAAAGGAGT
GTGAGGAAAAATTTGACCTACAGCTGCCGGAGCAACCAAGACTGCATCATCAATAAACATCACCGGAACC
GCTGTCAGTTTTGCCGGCTGAAAAAATGCTTAGAGATGGGCATGAAAATGGAATCTGTGCAGAGTGAACG
GAAGCCCTTCGATGTGCAACGGGAGAAACCAAGCAATTGTGCTGCTTCAACTGAGAAAATTTATATCCGG
AAAGACCTGAGAAGTCCCCTGATAGCTACTCCCACGTTTGTGGCAGACAAAGATGGAGCAAGACAAACAG
GTCTTCTTGATCCAGGGATGCTTGTGAACATCCAGCAGCCTTTGATACGTGAGGATGGTACAGTTCTCCT
GGCCACGGATTCTAAGGCTGAAACAAGCCAGGGAGCTCTGGGCACACTGGCAAATGTAGTGACCTCCCTT
GCCAACCTAAGTGAATCTTTGAACAACGGTGACACTTCAGAAATCCAGCCAGAGGACCAGTCTGCAAGTG
AGATAACTCGGGCATTTGATACCTTAGCTAAAGCACTTAATACCACAGACAGCTCCTCTTCTCCAAGCTT
GGCAGATGGGATAGACACCAGTGGAGGAGGGAGCATCCACGTCATCAGCAGAGACCAGTCGACACCCATC
ATTGAGGTTGAAGGCCCCCTCCTTTCAGACACACACGTCACATTTAAGCTAACAATGCCCAGTCCAATGC
CAGAGTACCTCAACGTGCACTACATCTGTGAGTCTGCATCCCGTCTGCTTTTCCTCTCAATGCACTGGGC
TCGGTCAATCCCAGCCTTTCAGGCACTTGGGCAGGACTGCAACACCAGCCTTGTGCGGGCCTGCTGGAAT
GAGCTCTTCACCCTCGGCCTGGCCCAGTGTGCCCAGGTCATGAGTCTCTCCACCATCCTGGCTGCCATTG
TCAACCACCTGCAGAACAGCATCCAGGAAGATAAACTTTCTGGTGACCGGATAAAGCAAGTCATGGAGCA
CATCTGGAAGCTGCAGGAGTTCTGTAACAGCATGGCGAAGCTGGATATAGATGGCTATGAGTATGCATAC
CTTAAAGCTATAGTTCTCTTTAGCCCCGATCATCCAGGTTTGACCAGCACAAGCCAGATTGAAAAATTCC
AAGAAAAGGCACAGATGGAGTTGCAGGACTATGTTCAGAAAACCTACTCAGAAGACACCTACCGATTGGC
CCGGATCCTCGTTCGCCTGCCGGCACTCAGGCTGATGAGCTCCAACATAACAGAAGAACTTTTTTTTACT
GGTCTCATTGGCAATGTTTCGATAGACAGCATAATCCCCTACATCCTCAAGATGGAGACAGCAGAGTATA
ATGGCCAGATCACCGGAGCCAGTCTATGAGACCCAGCTTTCTTGTACAAAGTGGTTGATATCGGTAAGCC
TATCCCTAACCCTCTCCTCGGTCTCGATTCTACGTAGTAATGAACTAGTCCGTAACTTGAAAGTATTTCG
ATTTCTTGGCTTTATATATCTTGTGGAAAGGACGAGTAGTTGACTTTACAATATGTATT
