>Addgene plasmid #144440 | TFORF2964 | depositor partial sequence | sequence record 285436 | Barcode
GTAGTTGACTTTACAATATGTATT
